>Addgene plasmid #101668 | pAB166 | addgene full sequence | sequence record 372297 | Addgene NGS Result
CAACTAATTCAGACATACATCTCAATTGGTCTAGGTGATTTTAATCACTATACCAATTGAGATGGGCTAG
TCAATGATAATTACTAGTCCTTTTCCTTTGAGTTGTGGGTATCTGTAAATTCTGCTAGACCTTTGCTGGA
AAACTTGTAAATTCTGCTAGACCCTCTGTAAATTCCGCTAGACCTTTGTGTGTTTTTTTTGTTTATATTC
AAGTGGTTATAATTTATAGAATAAAGAAAGAATAAAAAAAGATAAAAAGAATAGATCCCAGCCCTGTGTA
TAACTCACTACTTTAGTCAGTTCCGCAGTATTACAAAAGGATGTCGCAAACGCTGTTTGCTCCTCTACAA
AACAGACCTTAAAACCCTAAAGGCTTAAGTAGCACCCTCGCAAGCTCGGGCAAATCGCTGAATATTCCTT
TTGTCTCCGACCATCAGGCACCTGAGTCGCTGTCTTTTTCGTGACATTCAGTTCGCTGCGCTCACGGCTC
TGGCAGTGAATGGGGGTAAATGGCACTACAGGCGCCTTTTATGGATTCATGCAAGGAAACTACCCATAAT
ACAAGAAAAGCCCGTCACGGGCTTCTCAGGGCGTTTTATGGCGGGTCTGCTATGTGGTGCTATCTGACTT
TTTGCTGTTCAGCAGTTCCTGCCCTCTGATTTTCCAGTCTGACCACTTCGGATTATCCCGTGACAGGTCA
TTCAGACTGGCTAATGCACCCAGTAAGGCAGCGGTATCATCAACAGGCTTACCCGTCTTACTGTCCCTAG
TGCTTGGATTCTCACCAATAAAAAACGCCCGGCGGCAACCGAGCGTTCTGAACAAATCCAGATGGAGTTC
TGAGGTCATTACTGGATCTATCAACAGGAGTCCAAGCGAGCTCGATATCAAATTACGCCCCGCCCTGCCA
CTCATCGCAGTACTGTTGTAATTCATTAAGCATTCTGCCGACATGGAAGCCATCACAAACGGCATGATGA
ACCTGAATCGCCAGCGGCATCAGCACCTTGTCGCCTTGCGTATAATATTTGCCCATGGTGAAAACGGGGG
CGAAGAAGTTGTCCATATTGGCCACGTTTAAATCAAAACTGGTGAAACTCACCCAGGGATTGGCTGAGAC
GAAAAACATATTCTCAATAAACCCTTTAGGGAAATAGGCCAGGTTTTCACCGTAACACGCCACATCTTGC
GAATATATGTGTAGAAACTGCCGGAAATCGTCGTGGTATTCACTCCAGAGCGATGAAAACGTTTCAGTTT
GCTCATGGAAAACGGTGTAACAAGGGTGAACACTATCCCATATCACCAGCTCACCGTCTTTCATTGCCAT
ACGAAATTCCGGATGAGCATTCATCAGGCGGGCAAGAATGTGAATAAAGGCCGGATAAAACTTGTGCTTA
TTTTTCTTTACGGTCTTTAAAAAGGCCGTAATATCCAGCTGAACGGTCTGGTTATAGGTACATTGAGCAA
CTGACTGAAATGCCTCAAAATGTTCTTTACGATGCCATTGGGATATATCAACGGTGGTATATCCAGTGAT
TTTTTTCTCCATTTTAGCTTCCTTAGCTCCTGAAAATCTCGATAACTCAAAAAATACGCCCGGTAGTGAT
CTTATTTCATTATGGTGAAAGTTGGAACCTCTTACGTGCCGATCAACGTCTCATTTTCGCCAGATATCGA
CGTCTAGCATTTTTATCCATAAGATTAGCGGATCCTACCTGACGCTTTTTATCGCAACTCTCTACTGTTT
CTCCATACCCGTTTTTTTGGAAGGAGGTAAAGATCTATGAACACGATTAACATCGCTAAGAACGACTTCT
CTGACATCGAACTGGCTGCTATCCCGTTCAACACTCTGGCTGACCATTACGGTGAGCGTTTAGCTCGCGA
ACAGTTGGCCCTTGAGCATGAGTCTTACGAGATGGGTGAAGCACGCTTCCGCAAGATGTTTGAGCGTCAA
CTTAAAGCTGGTGAGGTTGCGGATAACGCTGCCGCCAAGCCTCTCATCACTACCCTACTCCCTAAGATGA
TTGCACGCATCAACGACTGGTTTGAGGAAGTGAAAGCTAAGCGCGGCAAGCGCCCGACAGCCTTCCAGTT
CCTGCAAGAAATCAAGCCGGAAGCCGTAGCGTACATCACCATTAAGACCACTCTGGCTTGCCTAACCAGT
GCTGACAATACAACCGTTCAGGCTGTAGCAAGCGCAATCGGTCGGGCCATTGAGGACGAGGCTCGCTTCG
GTCGTATCCGTGACCTTGAAGCTAAGCACTTCAAGAAAAACGTTGAGGAACAACTCAACAAGCGCGTAGG
GCACGTCTACAAGAAAGCATTTATGCAAGTTGTCGAGGCTGACATGCTCTCTAAGGGTCTACTCGGTGGC
GAGGCGTGGTCTTCGTGGCATAAGGAAGACTCTATTCATGTAGGAGTACGCTGCATCGAGATGCTCATTG
AGTCAACCGGAATGGTTAGCTTACACCGCCAAAATGCTGGCGTAGTAGGTCAAGACTCTGAGACTATCGA
ACTCGCACCTGAATACGCTGAGGCTATCGCAACCCGTGCAGGTGCGCTGGCTGGCATCTCTCCGATGTTC
CAACCTTGCGTAGTTCCTCCTAAGCCGTGGACTGGCATTACTGGTGGTGGCTATTGGGCTAACGGTCGTC
GTCCTCTGGCGCTGGTGCGTACTCACAGTAAGAAAGCACTGATGCGCTACGAAGACGTTTACATGCCTGA
GGTGTACAAAGCGATTAACATTGCGCAAAACACCGCATGGAAAATCAACAAGAAAGTCCTAGCGGTCGCC
AACGTAATCACCAAGTGGAAGCATTGTCCGGTCGAGGACATCCCTGCGATTGAGCGTGAAGAACTCCCGA
TGAAACCGGAAGACATCGACATGAATCCTGAGGCTCTCACCGCGTGGAAACGTGCTGCCGCTGCTGTGTA
CCGCAAGGACAAGGCTCGCAAGTCTCGCCGTATCAGCCTTGAGTTCATGCTTGAGCAAGCCAATAAGTTT
GCTAACCATAAGGCCATCTGGTTCCCTTACAACATGGACTGGCGCGGTCGTGTTTACGCTGTGTCAATGT
TCAACCCGCAAGGTAACGATATGACCAAAGGACTGCTTACGCTGGCGAAAGGTAAACCAATCGGTAAGGA
AGGTTACTACTGGCTGAAAATCCACGGTGCAAACTGTGCGGGTGTCGATAAGGTTCCGTTCCCTGAGCGC
ATCAAGTTCATTGAGGAAAACCACGAGAACATCATGGCTTGCGCTAAGTCTCCACTGGAGAACACTTGGT
GGGCTGAGCAAGATTCTCCGTTCTGCTTCCTTGCGTTCTGCTTTGAGTACGCTGGGGTACAGCACCACGG
CCTGAGCTATAACTGCTCCCTTCCGCTGGCGTTTGACGGGTCTTGCTCTGGCATCCAGCACTTCTCCGCG
ATGCTCCGAGATGAGGTAGGTGGTCGCGCGGTTAACTTGCTTCCTGGCGGTTCTGGAGGTCACACTCTTT
ACGCCCCTGGAGGATACGACATTATGGGATATTTGGATCAGATTGGGAACCGCCCAAACCCTCAGGTCGA
ACTGGGGCCTGTGGACACGTCATGTGCCCTGATCCTGTGCGATCTGAAGCAAAAGGACACTCCGATCGTC
TACGCCTCGGAAGCCTTCTTGTATATGACCGGATACAGCAATGCAGAGGTGCTCGGCAGGAACTGCAGAT
TCCTGCAGTCCCCCGACGGGATGGTGAAACCAAAGTCGACTCGCAAATATGTGGACTCGAACACGATCAA
CACCATCCGGAAGGCCATCGACCGGAACGCCGAGGTCCAGGTGGAGGTGGTCAACTTTAAGAAGAACGGC
CAGCGGTTCGTGAACTTTCTGACCATCATTCCGGTCCGGGATGAAACCGGAGAGTACAGATACTCCATGG
GATTCCAGTGCGAAACCGAATAACCTAGGAGGCATCAAATAAAACGAAAGGCTCAGTCGAAAGACTGGGC
CTTTCGTTTTATCTGTTGTTTGTCGGTGAACGCTCTCCTGAGTAGGACAAATCCGCCGCCCTAGACCTAG
CTGCAGCTAGGGTACGGGTTTTGCTGCCCGCAAACGGGCTGTTCTGGTGTTGCTAGTTTGTTATCAGAAT
CGCAGATCCGGCTTCAGCCGGTTTGCCGGCTGAAAGCGCTATTTCTTCCAGAATTGCCATGATTTTTTCC
CCACGGGAGGCGTCACTGGCTCCCGTGTTGTCGGCAGCTTTGATTCGATAAGCAGCATCGCCTGTTTCAG
GCTGTCTATGTGTGACTGTTGAGCTGTAACAAGTTGTCTCAGGTGTTCAATTTCATGTTCTAGTTGCTTT
GTTTTACTGGTTTCACCTGTTCTATTAGGTGTTACATGCTGTTCATCTGTTACATTGTCGATCTGTTCAT
GGTGAACAGCTTTGAATGCACCAAAAACTCGTAAAAGCTCTGATGTATCTATCTTTTTTACACCGTTTTC
ATCTGTGCATGCGCCGATCAACGTCTCATTTTCGCCAGATATCGGCGCGCCGCTTCGTAGCATTTTTATC
CATAAGATTAGCGGATCCTACCTGACGCTTTTTATCGCAACTCTCTACTGTTTCTCCATACCCGTTTTTT
TGGAAGGAGGTAAATTAATTAATGCACACTCTTTACGCCCCTGGAGGATACGACATTATGGGATATTTGC
GGCAGATTAGGAACCGCCCAAACCCTCAGGTCGAACTGGGGCCTGTGGACACGTCATGTGCCCTGGTCCT
GTGCGATCTGAAGCAAAAGGACACTCCGGTGGTCTACGCCTCGGAAGCCTTCTTGTATATGACCGGATAC
AGCAATGCAGAGGTGCTCGGCAGGAACTGCAGATTCCTGCAGTCCCCCGACGGGATGGTGAAACCAAAGT
CGACTCGCAAATATGTGGACTCGAACACGATCAACACCATGCGGAAGGCCATCGACCGGAACGCCGAGGT
CCAGGTGGAGGTGGTCAACTTTAAGAAGAACGGCCAGCGGTTCGTGAACTTTCTGACCATGATTCCGGTC
CGGGATGAAACCGGAGAGTACAGATACTCCATGGGATTCCAGTGCGAAACCGAAGGCGGTTCTGGAGGTA
GTGAAACCGTTCAGGACATCTACGGGATTGTTGCTAAGAAAGTCAACGAGATTCTACAAGCAGACGCAAT
CAATGGGACCGATAACGAAGTAGTTACCGTGACCGATGAGAACACTGGTGAAATCTCTGAGAAAGTCAAG
CTGGGCACTAAGGCACTGGCTGGTCAATGGCTGGCTTACGGTGTTACTCGCAGTGTGACTAAGAGTTCAG
TCATGACGCTGGCTTACGGGTCCAAAGAGTTCGGCTTCCGTCAACAAGTGCTGGAAGATACCATTCAGCC
AGCTATTGATTCCGGCAAGGGTCTGATGTTCACTCAGCCGAATCAGGCTGCTGGATACATGGCTAAGCTG
ATTTGGGAATCTGTGAGCGTGACGGTGGTAGCTGCGGTTGAAGCAATGAACTGGCTTAAGTCTGCTGCTA
AGCTGCTGGCTGCTGAGGTCAAAGATAAGAAGACTGGAGAGATTCTTCGCAAGCGTTGCGCTGTGCATTG
GGTAACTCCTGATGGTTTCCCTGTGTGGCAGGAATACAAGAAGCCTATTCAGACGCGCTTGAACCTGATG
TTCCTCGGTCAGTTCCGCTTACAGCCTACCATTAACACCAACAAAGATAGCGAGATTGATGCACACAAAC
AGGAGTCTGGTATCGCTCCTAACTTTGTACACAGCCAAGACGGTAGCCACCTTCGTAAGACTGTAGTGTG
GGCACACGAGAAGTACGGAATCGAATCTTTTGCACTGATTCACGACTCCTTCGGTACCATTCCGGCTGAC
GCTGCGAACCTGTTCAAAGCAGTGCGCGAAACTATGGTTGACACATATGAGTCTTGTGATGTACTGGCTG
ATTTCTACGACCAGTTCGCTGACCAGTTGCACGAGTCTCAATTGGACAAAATGCCAGCACTTCCGGCTAA
AGGTAACTTGAACCTCCGTGACATCTTAGAGTCGGACTTCGCGTTCGCGTAATCTAGAGGCATCAAATAA
AACGAAAGGCTCAGTCGAAAGACTGGGCCTTTCGTTTTATCTGTTGTTTGTCGGTGAACGCTCTCCTGAG
TAGGACAAATCCGCCGCCCTAGACCTAGCTGCAGCTAGGGTACGGGTTTTGCTGCCCGCAAACGGGCTGT
TCTGGTGTTGCTAGGATCCATATGGACAGTTTTCCCTTTGATATGTAACGGTGAACAGTTGTTCTACTTT
TGTTTGTTAGTCTTGATGCTTCACTGATAGATACAAGAGCCATAAGAACCTCAGATCCTTCCGTATTTAG
CCAGTATGTTCTCTAGTGTGGTTCGTTGTTTTTGCGTGAGCCATGAGAACGAACCATTGAGATCATACTT
ACTTTGCATGTCACTCAAAAATTTTGCCTCAAAACTGGTGAGCTGAATTTTTGCAGTTAAAGCATCGTGT
AGTGTTTTTCTTAGTCCGTTATGTAGGTAGGAATCTGATGTAATGGTTGTTGGTATTTTGTCACCATTCA
TTTTTATCTGGTTGTTCTCAAGTTCGGTTACGAGATCCATTTGTCTATCTAGTTCAACTTGGAAAATCAA
CGTATCAGTCGGGCGGCCTCGCTTATCAACCACCAATTTCATATTGCTGTAAGTGTTTAAATCTTTACTT
ATTGGTTTCAAAACCCATTGGTTAAGCCTTTTAAACTCATGGTAGTTATTTTCAAGCATTAACATGAACT
TAAATTCATCAAGGCTAATCTCTATATTTGCCTTGTGAGTTTTCTTTTGTGTTAGTTCTTTTAATAACCA
CTCATAAATCCTCATAGAGTATTTGTTTTCAAAAGACTTAACATGTTCCAGATTATATTTTATGAATTTT
TTTAACTGGAAAAGATAAGGCAATATCTCTTCACTAAAAACTAATTCTAATTTTTCGCTTGAGAACTTGG
CATAGTTTGTCCACTGGAAAATCTCAAAGCCTTTAACCAAAGGATTCCTGATTTCCACAGTTCTCGTCAT
CAGCTCTCTGGTTGCTTTAGCTAATACACCATAAGCATTTTCCCTACTGATGTTCATCATCTGAGCGTAT
TGGTTATAAGTGAACGATACCGTCCGTTCTTTCCTTGTAGGGTTTTCAATCGTGGGGTTGAGTAGTGCCA
CACAGCATAAAATTAGCTTGGTTTCATGCTCCGTTAAGTCATAGCGACTAATCGCTAGTTCATTTGCTTT
GAAAA
Features (pLannotate 1.2.2; 13 found; start..end, strand, type, name):
     64..286     -  rep_origin     pSC101 ori: low-copy replication origin that requires the Rep101 protein
    778..872     -  terminator     lambda t0 terminator: transcription terminator from phage lambda
    896..1552    -  CDS            cat: CAT_ECOLX - Experimental evidence at protein level: Swiss-Prot protein existence level 1. This enzyme is an effector of chloramphenicol resistance in bacteria. From Escherichia coli. This protein is used as a marker in many commonly used cloning vectors, such as pACYC184.
   1553..1655    -  promoter       cat promoter: promoter of the E. coli cat gene encoding chloramphenicol acetyltransferase
   1685..1756    +  promoter       araBAD promoter (fragment): araBAD; promoter of the L-arabinose operon of E. coli; the araC regulatory gene is transcribed in the opposite direction (Guzman et al., 1995)
   1787..3475    +  CDS            RPOL_BPT7 (fragment): Experimental evidence at protein level: Swiss-Prot protein existence level 1. Highly processive DNA-dependent RNA polymerase that catalyzes the transcription of class II and class III viral genes. Recognizes a specific promoter sequence and enters first into an 'abortive phase' where very short transcripts are synthesized and released before proceeding to the processive transcription of long RNA chains. Unwinds the double-stranded DNA to expose the coding strand for templating. Participates in the initiation of viral DNA replication presumably by making primers accessible to the DNA polymerase
   3491..3940    +  CDS            nMagHigh1: "negative Magnet" variant of an N-terminally truncated Vivid (VVD) blue light photoreceptor from Neurospora crassa (Kawano et al., 2015) rapidly heterodimerizes with pMag or pMagFast2 upon blue light irradiation
   3956..4042    +  terminator     rrnB T1 terminator: Escherichia coli rrnB; transcription terminator T1 from the E. coli rrnB gene
   4538..4609    +  promoter       araBAD promoter (fragment): araBAD; promoter of the L-arabinose operon of E. coli; the araC regulatory gene is transcribed in the opposite direction (Guzman et al., 1995)
   4645..5094    +  CDS            pMagFast2: "positive Magnet" variant of an N-terminally truncated Vivid (VVD) blue light photoreceptor from Neurospora crassa (Kawano et al., 2015) rapidly heterodimerizes with nMagHigh1 upon blue light irradiation to form a complex with fast switch-off kinetics
   5110..6069    +  CDS            RPOL_BPT7 (fragment): Experimental evidence at protein level: Swiss-Prot protein existence level 1. Highly processive DNA-dependent RNA polymerase that catalyzes the transcription of class II and class III viral genes. Recognizes a specific promoter sequence and enters first into an 'abortive phase' where very short transcripts are synthesized and released before proceeding to the processive transcription of long RNA chains. Unwinds the double-stranded DNA to expose the coding strand for templating. Participates in the initiation of viral DNA replication presumably by making primers accessible to the DNA polymerase
   6084..6170    +  terminator     rrnB T1 terminator: Escherichia coli rrnB; transcription terminator T1 from the E. coli rrnB gene
   6351..16      -  CDS            Rep101 (across the origin): RepA protein needed for replication with the pSC101 origin; rep101
