[The description below was written by a language model from this plasmid's Addgene catalogue record and pLannotate feature annotations shown in this document.]
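Description:
pAB166 is a low-copy bacterial expression plasmid built on a pSC101 backbone for synthetic biology work in E. coli. It replicates from the pSC101 origin with the help of the plasmid-encoded Rep101 (RepA) protein. Selection is by chloramphenicol, through a cat gene driven by its own promoter and followed by a lambda t0 terminator.

The payload is Opto-T7RNAP*(563-F2), a blue light-inducible split T7 RNA polymerase encoded as two separate transcription units in the same orientation. In the first unit, an araBAD promoter fragment drives the larger, N-terminal part of T7 RNA polymerase fused at its C-terminal end to nMagHigh1. In the second unit, another araBAD promoter fragment drives pMagFast2 fused upstream of the remaining C-terminal polymerase fragment. Each unit ends in an rrnB T1 terminator. The "563" in the name matches the length of the first fragment and presumably marks the split position, while "F2" probably refers to the pMagFast2 partner.

nMagHigh1 and pMagFast2 are "Magnet" variants of the Neurospora crassa Vivid photoreceptor. They heterodimerize under blue light, and this pairing gives a complex with fast switch-off kinetics. Illumination should therefore bring the two polymerase halves together to restore transcription from T7 promoters, with activity falling again in the dark.

No araC gene is annotated, and only fragments of the araBAD promoter were detected, so the record does not settle how these promoters are regulated. It also does not define the asterisk in the name or the "half expr." label, which probably denotes a reduced-expression variant of the system. The construct is intended for precise temporal and spatial control of gene expression by light, presumably together with a separate T7 promoter-driven target or reporter.
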