Addgene plasmid #101668: pAB166
Purpose: Opto-T7RNAP*(563-F2), half expr.
Depositing lab: Mustafa Khammash. Depositing organization: ETH Zurich (Swiss Federal Institute of Technology). Publication: Dynamic Blue Light-Inducible T7 RNA Polymerases (Opto-T7RNAPs) for Precise Spatiotemporal Gene Expression Control. Baumschlager A, Aoki SK, Khammash M. ACS Synth Biol. 2017 Nov 17;6(11):2157-2167. doi: 10.1021/acssynbio.7b00169. Epub 2017 Oct 18. PubMed 29045151.
Backbone
  Vector backbone: pSC101
  Vector type: Bacterial Expression, Synthetic Biology
Growth in bacteria
  Bacterial resistance: Chloramphenicol, 25 μg/mL
  Growth temperature: 37°C
  Growth strain: DH5alpha
  Copy number: Low Copy
Gene/Insert
  Gene/Insert name: Opto-T7RNAP*(563-F2), half expr.
Terms and licenses: Academic/Nonprofit Terms; Industry Terms: Not Available to Industry
How to cite: pAB166 was a gift from Mustafa Khammash (Addgene plasmid # 101668 ; http://n2t.net/addgene:101668 ; RRID:Addgene_101668)
